Addgene plasmid #83940: RAP2A-p2A-E2Crimson
Purpose: Lentiviral vector expressing RAP2A-p2A-E2Crimson
Depositing lab: David Sabatini. Depositing organization: Whitehead Institute for Biomedical Research. Publication: A genome-wide CRISPR screen identifies a restricted set of HIV host dependency factors. Park RJ, Wang T, Koundakjian D, Hultquist JF, Lamothe-Molina P, Monel B, Schumann K, Yu H, Krupzcak KM, Garcia-Beltran W, Piechocka-Trocha A, Krogan NJ, Marson A, Sabatini DM, Lander ES, Hacohen N, Walker BD. Nat Genet. 2016 Dec 19. doi: 10.1038/ng.3741. PubMed 27992415.
Backbone
  Vector backbone: pLego-IC2
  Vector type: Mammalian Expression, Lentiviral
Growth in bacteria
  Bacterial resistance: Ampicillin, 100 μg/mL
  Growth temperature: 37°C
  Growth strain: NEB Stable
  Copy number: High Copy
Gene/Insert
  Gene/Insert name: RAP2A
  Species: H. sapiens (human)
  Entrez Gene: RAP2A (a.k.a. K-REV, KREV, RAP2, RbBP-30)
  Promoter: EF1a
  Tag / fusion protein: p2A-E2Crimson (C terminal on insert)
  Cloning method: Gibson Cloning
  Sequencing primers: 5′ cgtatataagtgcagtag
Terms and licenses: Academic/Nonprofit Terms; Industry Terms: Not Available to Industry
Depositor comments: ORF sequence is codon-optimized
How to cite: RAP2A-p2A-E2Crimson was a gift from David Sabatini (Addgene plasmid # 83940 ; http://n2t.net/addgene:83940 ; RRID:Addgene_83940)
