[The description below was written by a language model from this plasmid's Addgene catalogue record and pLannotate feature annotations shown in this document.]
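Description:
RAP2A-p2A-E2Crimson is a 7.6 kb lentiviral mammalian expression plasmid built on the pLego-IC2 backbone. It is propagated in bacteria through a high-copy ColE1/pUC-type origin and selected with ampicillin via the β-lactamase gene. The viral portion has the layout of a third-generation HIV-1 transfer vector. A CMV enhancer/promoter is fused to a truncated 5' LTR to drive genomic RNA production in packaging cells. It is followed by the Ψ packaging signal with a short gag fragment, the Rev response element for Rev-dependent nuclear export, and the cPPT/CTS element that aids nuclear import of the reverse-transcribed genome. Downstream of the payload lie a WPRE, which enhances transcript stability and expression, a nef-derived fragment, and a second truncated LTR that closes the provirus.

The payload is a codon-optimized human RAP2A open reading frame, encoding a small Ras-family GTPase, under an EF-1α core promoter. According to the catalogue entry, it is joined at its C terminus through a P2A self-cleaving peptide to E2-Crimson, a far-red fluorescent protein. The P2A itself is not annotated in the feature table, but it fits the gap between the two coding sequences. A single transcript should therefore yield RAP2A and the fluorescent marker as separate polypeptides, so that transduced cells can be identified or sorted by far-red fluorescence. Two same-orientation loxP sites flank the promoter–insert cassette, which in principle allows Cre-mediated excision.

The plasmid was deposited in connection with a genome-wide CRISPR screen for HIV host dependency factors. The record states only that its purpose is lentiviral expression of RAP2A-p2A-E2Crimson and gives no specific experimental role.
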