Features (pLannotate 1.2.2; 24 found; start..end, strand, type, name):
      1..212     +  promoter       EF-1α core promoter: core promoter for human elongation factor EF-1α
    242..790     +  CDS            RAP2A: RAP2A_HUMAN - Experimental evidence at protein level: Swiss-Prot protein existence level 1. Small GTP-binding protein which cycles between a GDP-bound inactive and a GTP-bound active form. In its active form interacts with and regulates several effectors including MAP4K4, MINK1 and TNIK. Part of a signaling complex composed of NEDD4, RAP2A and TNIK which regulates neuronal dendrite extension and arborization during development. More generally, it is part of several signaling cascades and may regulate cytoskeletal rearrangements, cell migration, cell adhesion and cell spreading. From Homo sapie
    878..1546    +  CDS            E2-Crimson: E2-Crimson is a basic (constitutively fluorescent) far red fluorescent protein published in 2009, derived from Discosoma sp.. It is reported to be a rapidly-maturing tetramer with low acid sensitivity.
   1610..1643    +  protein_bind   loxP: Cre-mediated recombination occurs in the 8-bp core sequence (GCATACAT). Cre recombinase
   1676..1699    +  misc_feature   MCS (fragment): pBluescript multiple cloning site
   1699..2287    +  misc_feature   WPRE: woodchuck hepatitis virus posttranscriptional regulatory element
   2288..2307    +  misc_feature   MCS (fragment): pBluescript multiple cloning site
   2309..2809    +  CDS            nef (fragment): NEF_HV1LA - Experimental evidence at protein level: Swiss-Prot protein existence level 1. Extracellular Nef protein targets CD4(+) T-lymphocytes for apoptosis by interacting with CXCR4 surface receptors. From Human immunodeficiency virus type 1 group M subtype B (isolate Lai) (HIV-1).
   2816..2996    +  LTR            5' LTR (truncated): truncated 5' long terminal repeat (LTR) from HIV-1
   3058..3646    -  rep_origin     ori: high-copy-number ColE1/pMB1/pBR322/pUC origin of replication
   3817..4677    -  CDS            AmpR: β-lactamase; bla; confers resistance to ampicillin, carbenicillin, and related antibiotics
   4678..4782    -  promoter       AmpR promoter: bla
   4841..4893    -  misc_feature   bom (fragment): basis of mobility region from pBR322
   5048..5427    +  enhancer       CMV enhancer: human cytomegalovirus immediate early enhancer
   5428..5627    +  promoter       CMV promoter: human cytomegalovirus (CMV) immediate early promoter
   5645..5825    +  LTR            5' LTR (truncated): truncated 5' long terminal repeat (LTR) from HIV-1
   5872..5997    +  misc_feature   HIV-1 Ψ: packaging signal of human immunodeficiency virus type 1
   5981..6319    +  CDS            HIV-1 gag (fragment): gag protein from human immunodeficiency virus 1; gag
   6494..6727    +  misc_feature   RRE: The Rev response element (RRE) of HIV-1 allows for Rev-dependent mRNA export from the nucleus to the cytoplasm.
   7104..7204    +  CDS            Rev (fragment): human immunodeficiency virus 1 (HIV-1) Rev protein; rev; enhances nuclear export of unspliced and incompletely spliced viral mRNAs
   7254..7371    +  misc_feature   cPPT/CTS: central polypurine tract and central termination sequence of HIV-1
   7428..7452    -  misc_feature   MCS (fragment): pBluescript multiple cloning site
   7487..7520    +  protein_bind   loxP: Cre-mediated recombination occurs in the 8-bp core sequence (GCATACAT). Cre recombinase
   7553..7586    +  LTR            3' LTR (ΔU3) (fragment): self-inactivating 3' long terminal repeat (LTR) from Moloney murine leukemia virus
>Addgene plasmid #83940 | RAP2A-p2A-E2Crimson | depositor full sequence | sequence record 160503 | RAP2A-p2A-E2Crimson sequence 7614 bps
GGGCAGAGCGCACATCGCCCACAGTCCCCGAGAAGTTGGGGGGAGGGGTCGGCAATTGAACCGGTGCCTA
GAGAAGGTGGCGCGGGGTAAACTGGGAAAGTGATGTCGTGTACTGGCTCCGCCTTTTTCCCGAGGGTGGG
GGAGAACCGTATATAAGTGCAGTAGTCGCCGTGAACGTTCTTTTTCGCAACGGGTTTGCCGCCAGAACAC
AGGTGTCGTGACGCGGGTTAATTAAGCCACCATGCGCGAGTACAAAGTGGTGGTGCTGGGCTCGGGCGGG
GTAGGCAAATCCGCCCTGACCGTGCAGTTCGTGACCGGCACCTTCATCGAGAAATACGACCCCACCATCG
AGGACTTCTACCGCAAGGAGATCGAGGTGGATTCGTCGCCGTCGGTGCTGGAGATCCTGGACACGGCGGG
CACCGAGCAGTTCGCGTCCATGCGGGACCTGTACATCAAGAACGGCCAGGGCTTCATCCTCGTCTACAGC
CTCGTCAACCAGCAGAGCTTCCAGGACATCAAGCCCATGCGGGACCAGATCATCCGCGTGAAGCGGTATG
AGAAAGTGCCAGTCATCTTGGTTGGGAACAAAGTGGACCTGGAAAGTGAGAGAGAAGTATCGTCCAGCGA
AGGCAGAGCCCTTGCTGAAGAGTGGGGCTGCCCCTTTATGGAAACTTCCGCTAAGAGTAAAACAATGGTG
GACGAACTCTTTGCAGAAATTGTGAGGCAGATGAACTATGCTGCTCAGCCTGACAAAGATGACCCATGCT
GTTCTGCATGTAACATACAAGCGGCCGCAGCGGCCGCAGGAGGTGGAGGAGCTACAAATTTCAGCCTGCT
GAAGCAGGCCGGCGACGTGGAGGAGAACCCCGGCCCCAATAGCACTGAGAACGTCATCAAGCCCTTCATG
CGCTTCAAGGTGCACATGGAGGGCTCCGTGAACGGCCACGAGTTCGAGATCGAGGGCGTGGGCGAGGGCA
AGCCCTACGAGGGCACCCAGACCGCCAAGCTGCAAGTGACCAAGGGCGGCCCCCTGCCCTTCGCCTGGGA
CATCCTGTCCCCCCAGTTCTTCTACGGCTCCAAGGCGTACATCAAGCACCCCGCCGACATCCCCGACTAC
CTCAAGCAGTCCTTCCCCGAGGGCTTCAAGTGGGAGCGCGTGATGAACTTCGAGGACGGCGGCGTGGTGA
CCGTGACCCAGGACTCCTCCCTGCAGGACGGCACCCTCATCTACCACGTGAAGTTCATCGGCGTGAACTT
CCCCTCCGACGGCCCCGTAATGCAGAAGAAGACTCTGGGCTGGGAGCCCTCCACTGAGCGCAACTACCCC
CGCGACGGCGTGCTGAAGGGCGAGAACCACATGGCGCTGAAGCTGAAGGGCGGCGGCCACTACCTGTGTG
AGTTCAAGTCCATCTACATGGCCAAGAAGCCCGTGAAGCTGCCCGGCTACCACTACGTGGACTACAAGCT
CGACATCACCTCCCACAACGAGGACTACACCGTGGTGGAGCAGTACGAGCGCGCCGAGGCCCGCCACCAC
CTGTTCCTGTGATGTACAAGTAAAGCGGCCGGCCGCCAGCACAGTGGTCGAAATTCGTCGAGGGACCTAA
TAACTTCGTATAGCATACATTATACGAAGTTATACATGTTTAAGGGTTCCGGTTCCACTAGGTACAATTC
GATATCAAGCTTATCGATAATCAACCTCTGGATTACAAAATTTGTGAAAGATTGACTGGTATTCTTAACT
ATGTTGCTCCTTTTACGCTATGTGGATACGCTGCTTTAATGCCTTTGTATCATGCTATTGCTTCCCGTAT
GGCTTTCATTTTCTCCTCCTTGTATAAATCCTGGTTGCTGTCTCTTTATGAGGAGTTGTGGCCCGTTGTC
AGGCAACGTGGCGTGGTGTGCACTGTGTTTGCTGACGCAACCCCCACTGGTTGGGGCATTGCCACCACCT
GTCAGCTCCTTTCCGGGACTTTCGCTTTCCCCCTCCCTATTGCCACGGCGGAACTCATCGCCGCCTGCCT
TGCCCGCTGCTGGACAGGGGCTCGGCTGTTGGGCACTGACAATTCCGTGGTGTTGTCGGGGAAATCATCG
TCCTTTCCTTGGCTGCTCGCCTGTGTTGCCACCTGGATTCTGCGCGGGACGTCCTTCTGCTACGTCCCTT
CGGCCCTCAATCCAGCGGACCTTCCTTCCCGCGGCCTGCTGCCGGCTCTGCGGCCTCTTCCGCGTCTTCG
CCTTCGCCCTCAGACGAGTCGGATCTCCCTTTGGGCCGCCTCCCCGCATCGATACCGTCGACCTCGATCG
AGACCTAGAAAAACATGGAGCAATCACAAGTAGCAATACAGCAGCTACCAATGCTGATTGTGCCTGGCTA
GAAGCACAAGAGGAGGAGGAGGTGGGTTTTCCAGTCACACCTCAGGTACCTTTAAGACCAATGACTTACA
AGGCAGCTGTAGATCTTAGCCACTTTTTAAAAGAAAAGGGGGGACTGGAAGGGCTAATTCACTCCCAACG
AAGACAAGATATCCTTGATCTGTGGATCTACCACACACAAGGCTACTTCCCTGATTGGCAGAACTACACA
CCAGGGCCAGGGATCAGATATCCACTGACCTTTGGATGGTGCTACAAGCTAGTACCAGTTGAGCAAGAGA
AGGTAGAAGAAGCCAATGAAGGAGAGAACACCCGCTTGTTACACCCTGTGAGCCTGCATGGGATGGATGA
CCCGGAGAGAGAAGTATTAGAGTGGAGGTTTGACAGCCGCCTAGCATTTCATCACATGGCCCGAGAGCTG
CATCCGGACTGTACTGGGTCTCTCTGGTTAGACCAGATCTGAGCCTGGGAGCTCTCTGGCTAACTAGGGA
ACCCACTGCTTAAGCCTCAATAAAGCTTGCCTTGAGTGCTTCAAGTAGTGTGTGCCCGTCTGTTGTGTGA
CTCTGGTAACTAGAGATCCCTCAGACCCTTTTAGTCAGTGTGGAAAATCTCTAGCAGCATGTGAGCAAAA
GGCCAGCAAAAGGCCAGGAACCGTAAAAAGGCCGCGTTGCTGGCGTTTTTCCATAGGCTCCGCCCCCCTG
ACGAGCATCACAAAAATCGACGCTCAAGTCAGAGGTGGCGAAACCCGACAGGACTATAAAGATACCAGGC
GTTTCCCCCTGGAAGCTCCCTCGTGCGCTCTCCTGTTCCGACCCTGCCGCTTACCGGATACCTGTCCGCC
TTTCTCCCTTCGGGAAGCGTGGCGCTTTCTCATAGCTCACGCTGTAGGTATCTCAGTTCGGTGTAGGTCG
TTCGCTCCAAGCTGGGCTGTGTGCACGAACCCCCCGTTCAGCCCGACCGCTGCGCCTTATCCGGTAACTA
TCGTCTTGAGTCCAACCCGGTAAGACACGACTTATCGCCACTGGCAGCAGCCACTGGTAACAGGATTAGC
AGAGCGAGGTATGTAGGCGGTGCTACAGAGTTCTTGAAGTGGTGGCCTAACTACGGCTACACTAGAAGAA
CAGTATTTGGTATCTGCGCTCTGCTGAAGCCAGTTACCTTCGGAAAAAGAGTTGGTAGCTCTTGATCCGG
CAAACAAACCACCGCTGGTAGCGGTGGTTTTTTTGTTTGCAAGCAGCAGATTACGCGCAGAAAAAAAGGA
TCTCAAGAAGATCCTTTGATCTTTTCTACGGGGTCTGACGCTCAGTGGAACGAAAACTCACGTTAAGGGA
TTTTGGTCATGAGATTATCAAAAAGGATCTTCACCTAGATCCTTTTAAATTAAAAATGAAGTTTTAAATC
AATCTAAAGTATATATGAGTAAACTTGGTCTGACAGTTACCAATGCTTAATCAGTGAGGCACCTATCTCA
GCGATCTGTCTATTTCGTTCATCCATAGTTGCCTGACTCCCCGTCGTGTAGATAACTACGATACGGGAGG
GCTTACCATCTGGCCCCAGTGCTGCAATGATACCGCGAGACCCACGCTCACCGGCTCCAGATTTATCAGC
AATAAACCAGCCAGCCGGAAGGGCCGAGCGCAGAAGTGGTCCTGCAACTTTATCCGCCTCCATCCAGTCT
ATTAATTGTTGCCGGGAAGCTAGAGTAAGTAGTTCGCCAGTTAATAGTTTGCGCAACGTTGTTGCCATTG
CTACAGGCATCGTGGTGTCACGCTCGTCGTTTGGTATGGCTTCATTCAGCTCCGGTTCCCAACGATCAAG
GCGAGTTACATGATCCCCCATGTTGTGCAAAAAAGCGGTTAGCTCCTTCGGTCCTCCGATCGTTGTCAGA
AGTAAGTTGGCCGCAGTGTTATCACTCATGGTTATGGCAGCACTGCATAATTCTCTTACTGTCATGCCAT
CCGTAAGATGCTTTTCTGTGACTGGTGAGTACTCAACCAAGTCATTCTGAGAATAGTGTATGCGGCGACC
GAGTTGCTCTTGCCCGGCGTCAATACGGGATAATACCGCGCCACATAGCAGAACTTTAAAAGTGCTCATC
ATTGGAAAACGTTCTTCGGGGCGAAAACTCTCAAGGATCTTACCGCTGTTGAGATCCAGTTCGATGTAAC
CCACTCGTGCACCCAACTGATCTTCAGCATCTTTTACTTTCACCAGCGTTTCTGGGTGAGCAAAAACAGG
AAGGCAAAATGCCGCAAAAAAGGGAATAAGGGCGACACGGAAATGTTGAATACTCATACTCTTCCTTTTT
CAATATTATTGAAGCATTTATCAGGGTTATTGTCTCATGAGCGGATACATATTTGAATGTATTTAGAAAA
ATAAACAAATAGGGGTTCCGCGCACATTTCCCCGAAAAGTGCCACCTGACGTCGACGGATCGGGAGATCT
CCCGATCCCCTATGGTGCACTCTCAGTACAATCTGCTCTGATGCCGCATAGTTAAGCCAGTATCTGCTCC
CTGCTTGTGTGTTGGAGGTCGCTGAGTAGTGCGCGAGCAAAATTTAAGCTACAACAAGGCAAGGCTTGAC
CGACAATTGCATGAAGAATCTGCTTAGGGTTAGGCGTTTTGCGCTGCTTCGCGATGTACGGGCCAGATAT
ACGCGTTGACATTGATTATTGACTAGTTATTAATAGTAATCAATTACGGGGTCATTAGTTCATAGCCCAT
ATATGGAGTTCCGCGTTACATAACTTACGGTAAATGGCCCGCCTGGCTGACCGCCCAACGACCCCCGCCC
ATTGACGTCAATAATGACGTATGTTCCCATAGTAACGCCAATAGGGACTTTCCATTGACGTCAATGGGTG
GAGTATTTACGGTAAACTGCCCACTTGGCAGTACATCAAGTGTATCATATGCCAAGTACGCCCCCTATTG
ACGTCAATGACGGTAAATGGCCCGCCTGGCATTATGCCCAGTACATGACCTTATGGGACTTTCCTACTTG
GCAGTACATCTACGTATTAGTCATCGCTATTACCATGGTGATGCGGTTTTGGCAGTACATCAATGGGCGT
GGATAGCGGTTTGACTCACGGGGATTTCCAAGTCTCCACCCCATTGACGTCAATGGGAGTTTGTTTTGGC
ACCAAAATCAACGGGACTTTCCAAAATGTCGTAACAACTCCGCCCCATTGACGCAAATGGGCGGTAGGCG
TGTACGGTGGGAGGTCTATATAAGCAGCGCGTTTTGCCTGTACTGGGTCTCTCTGGTTAGACCAGATCTG
AGCCTGGGAGCTCTCTGGCTAACTAGGGAACCCACTGCTTAAGCCTCAATAAAGCTTGCCTTGAGTGCTT
CAAGTAGTGTGTGCCCGTCTGTTGTGTGACTCTGGTAACTAGAGATCCCTCAGACCCTTTTAGTCAGTGT
GGAAAATCTCTAGCAGTGGCGCCCGAACAGGGACTTGAAAGCGAAAGGGAAACCAGAGGAGCTCTCTCGA
CGCAGGACTCGGCTTGCTGAAGCGCGCACGGCAAGAGGCGAGGGGCGGCGACTGGTGAGTACGCCAAAAA
TTTTGACTAGCGGAGGCTAGAAGGAGAGAGATGGGTGCGAGAGCGTCAGTATTAAGCGGGGGAGAATTAG
ATCGCGATGGGAAAAAATTCGGTTAAGGCCAGGGGGAAAGAAAAAATATAAATTAAAACATATAGTATGG
GCAAGCAGGGAGCTAGAACGATTCGCAGTTAATCCTGGCCTGTTAGAAACATCAGAAGGCTGTAGACAAA
TACTGGGACAGCTACAACCATCCCTTCAGACAGGATCAGAAGAACTTAGATCATTATATAATACAGTAGC
AACCCTCTATTGTGTGCATCAAAGGATAGAGATAAAAGACACCAAGGAAGCTTTAGACAAGATAGAGGAA
GAGCAAAACAAAAGTAAGACCACCGCACAGCAAGCGGCCGGCCGCTGATCTTCAGACCTGGAGGAGGAGA
TATGAGGGACAATTGGAGAAGTGAATTATATAAATATAAAGTAGTAAAAATTGAACCATTAGGAGTAGCA
CCCACCAAGGCAAAGAGAAGAGTGGTGCAGAGAGAAAAAAGAGCAGTGGGAATAGGAGCTTTGTTCCTTG
GGTTCTTGGGAGCAGCAGGAAGCACTATGGGCGCAGCGTCAATGACGCTGACGGTACAGGCCAGACAATT
ATTGTCTGGTATAGTGCAGCAGCAGAACAATTTGCTGAGGGCTATTGAGGCGCAACAGCATCTGTTGCAA
CTCACAGTCTGGGGCATCAAGCAGCTCCAGGCAAGAATCCTGGCTGTGGAAAGATACCTAAAGGATCAAC
AGCTCCTGGGGATTTGGGGTTGCTCTGGAAAACTCATTTGCACCACTGCTGTGCCTTGGAATGCTAGTTG
GAGTAATAAATCTCTGGAACAGATTTGGAATCACACGACCTGGATGGAGTGGGACAGAGAAATTAACAAT
TACACAAGCTTAATACACTCCTTAATTGAAGAATCGCAAAACCAGCAAGAAAAGAATGAACAAGAATTAT
TGGAATTAGATAAATGGGCAAGTTTGTGGAATTGGTTTAACATAACAAATTGGCTGTGGTATATAAAATT
ATTCATAATGATAGTAGGAGGCTTGGTAGGTTTAAGAATAGTTTTTGCTGTACTTTCTATAGTGAATAGA
GTTAGGCAGGGATATTCACCATTATCGTTTCAGACCCACCTCCCAACCCCGAGGGGACCCGACAGGCCCG
AAGGAATAGAAGAAGAAGGTGGAGAGAGAGACAGAGACAGATCCATTCGATTAGTGAACGGATCGGCACT
GCGTGCGCCAATTCTGCAGACAAATGGCAGTATTCATCCACAATTTTAAAAGAAAAGGGGGGATTGGGGG
GTACAGTGCAGGGGAAAGAATAGTAGACATAATAGCAACAGACATACAAACTAAAGAATTACAAAAACAA
ATTACAAAAATTCAAAATTTTCGGGTTTATTACAGGGACAGCAGAGATCCAGTTTGGTTAGTACCGGGCC
CGCTCTATCGAGGTCGACGGTATCGATAAGCTCGCTTCACGAGATTCCAGCAGGTCGAGGGACCTAATAA
CTTCGTATAGCATACATTATACGAAGTTATATTAAGGGTTCCAAGCTTAAGCGGCCGGCCGCTGAAAGAC
CCCACCTGTAGGTTTGGCAAGCTAGCGGCTCGAGTGGCTCCGGTGCCCGTCAGT
