>Addgene plasmid #83940 | RAP2A-p2A-E2Crimson | addgene partial sequence | sequence record 163188 | WPRE-R 5'-CATAGCGTAAAAGGAGCAACA-3'
CAATCTTTCACAAATTTTGTAATCCAGAGGTTGATTATCGATAAGCTTGATATCGAATTGTACCTAGTGG
AACCGGAACCCTTAAACATGTATAACTTCGTATAATGTATGCTATACGAAGTTATTAGGTCCCTCGACGA
ATTTCGACCACTGTGCTGGCGGCCGGCCGCTTTACTTGTACATCACAGGAACAGGTGGTGGCGGGCCTCG
GCGCGCTCGTACTGCTCCACCACGGTGTAGTCCTCGTTGTGGGAGGTGATGTCGAGCTTGTAGTCCACGT
AGTGGTAGCCGGGCAGCTTCACGGGCTTCTTGGCCATGTAGATGGACTTGAACTCACACAGGTAGTGGCC
GCCGCCCTTCAGCTTCAGCGCCATGTGGTTCTCGCCCTTCAGCACGCCGTCGCGGGGGTAGTTGCGCTCA
GTGGAGGGCTCCCAGCCCAGAGTCTTCTTCTGCATTACGGGGCCGTCGGAGGGGAAGTTCACGCCGATGA
ACTTCACGTGGTAGATGAGGGTGCCGTCCTGCAGGGAGGAGTCCTGGGTCACGGTCACCACGCCGCCGTC
CTCGAAGTTCATCACGCGCTCCCACTTGAAGCCCTCGGGGAAGGACTGCTTGAGGTAGTCGGGGATGTCG
GCGGGGTGCTTGATGTACGCCTTGGAGCCGTAGAAGAACTGGGGGGACAGGATGTCCCAGGCGAAGGGCA
GGGGGCCGCCCTTGGTCACTTGCAGCTTGGCGGTCTGGGTGCCCTCGTAGGGCTTGCCCTCGCCCACGCC
CTCGATCTCGAACTCGTGGCCGTTCACGGAGCCCTCCATGTGCACCTTGAAGCGCATGAAGGGCTTGATG
ACGTTCTCAGTGCTATTGGGGCCGGGGTTCTCCTCCACGTCGCCGGCCTGCTTCAGCAGGCTGAAATTTG
TAGCTCCTCCACCTCCTGCGGCCGCTGCGGCCGCTTGTATG
