>Addgene plasmid #83940 | RAP2A-p2A-E2Crimson | addgene partial sequence | sequence record 165450 | EF1a-F_alt 5'-gccgtgaacgttctttttc-3'
AGGTGTCGTGACGCGGGTTAATTAAGCCACCATGCGCGAGTACAAAGTGGTGGTGCTGGGCTCGGGCGGG
GTAGGCAAATCCGCCCTGACCGTGCAGTTCGTGACCGGCACCTTCATCGAGAAATACGACCCCACCATCG
AGGACTTCTACCGCAAGGAGATCGAGGTGGATTCGTCGCCGTCGGTGCTGGAGATCCTGGACACGGCGGG
CACCGAGCAGTTCGCGTCCATGCGGGACCTGTACATCAAGAACGGCCAGGGCTTCATCCTCGTCTACAGC
CTCGTCAACCAGCAGAGCTTCCAGGACATCAAGCCCATGCGGGACCAGATCATCCGCGTGAAGCGGTATG
AGAAAGTGCCAGTCATCTTGGTTGGGAACAAAGTGGACCTGGAAAGTGAGAGAGAAGTATCGTCCAGCGA
AGGCAGAGCCCTTGCTGAAGAGTGGGGCTGCCCCTTTATGGAAACTTCCGCTAAGAGTAAAACAATGGTG
GACGAACTCTTTGCAGAAATTGTGAGGCAGATGAACTATGCTGCTCAGCCTGACAAAGATGACCCATGCT
GTTCTGCATGTAACATACAAGCGGCCGCAGCGGCCGCAGGAGGTGGAGGAGCTACAAATTTCAGCCTGCT
GAAGCAGGCCGGCGACGTGGAGGAGAACCCCGGCCCCAATAGCACTGAGAACGTCATCAAGCCCTTCATG
CGCTTCAAGGTGCACATGGAGGGCTCCGTGAACGGCCACGAGTTCGAGATCGAGGGCGTGGGCGAGGGCA
AGCCCTACGAGGGCACCCAGACCGCCAAGCTGCAAGTGACCAAGGGCGGCCCCCTGCCCTTCGCCTGGGA
CATCCTGTCCCCCCAGTTCTTCTACGGCTCCAAGGCGTACATCAAGCACCCCGCCGACATCCCCGACTAC
CTCAAGCAGTCCTTCCCCGAGGGCTTCAAGTGGGAGCGCGTGATGAACTTCGAGGACGGCG
